Addgene plasmid #251137: pCX:Gachapin-C2-P2A-mCherry-NLS
Purpose: Gachapin-C with a transfection marker mCherry-NLS
Depositing lab: Takeharu Nagai. Depositing organization: The University of Osaka. Publication: Fluorescent indicators for visualizing dynamic contact between cells and between processes originating from a single cell. Kanadome T, Hoshino N, Jitsuki S, Hashimoto H, Yagi T, Nagai T. Cell Rep Methods. 2026 Jan 23:101292. doi: 10.1016/j.crmeth.2025.101292. PubMed 41579865.
Backbone
  Vector backbone: pCX
  Backbone size w/o insert (bp): 4692
  Total vector size (bp): 8844
  Vector type: Mammalian Expression
Growth in bacteria
  Bacterial resistance: Ampicillin, 100 μg/mL
  Growth temperature: 37°C
  Growth strain: DH5alpha
  Copy number: High Copy
Gene/Insert
  Gene/Insert name: Gachapin-C2
  Species: Synthetic
  Insert size (bp): 4152
  Promoter: Chicken β-actin promoter
  Tag / fusion protein: P2A-mCherry-NLS (C terminal on insert)
  Cloning method: Restriction Enzyme; 5′ cloning site EcoRI (not destroyed); 3′ cloning site BglII (not destroyed)
  Sequencing primers: 5′ CTTCTGGCGTGTGACCGG; 3′ GCTTCATGATGTCCCCAT
Resource information
  A portion of this plasmid was derived from a plasmid made by: Kanadome et al. Commun Biol. 2022. doi: 10.1038/s42003-022-04023-2
Terms and licenses: Academic/Nonprofit Terms; Industry Terms: Not Available to Industry
How to cite: pCX:Gachapin-C2-P2A-mCherry-NLS was a gift from Takeharu Nagai (Addgene plasmid # 251137 ; http://n2t.net/addgene:251137 ; RRID:Addgene_251137)
