[The description below was written by a language model from this plasmid's Addgene catalogue record and pLannotate feature annotations shown in this document.]
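Description:
pCX:Gachapin-C2-P2A-mCherry-NLS is a mammalian expression plasmid of about 8.8 kb built on the pCX backbone. It is propagated in E. coli through a high-copy ColE1/pUC-type origin and selected with ampicillin via the β-lactamase gene. The backbone also retains an SV40 origin and SV40 poly(A) signal, along with remnants of lac regulatory elements that play no evident role in expression of the payload.

Expression is driven by the CAG-type arrangement characteristic of pCX: a CMV immediate-early enhancer, the chicken β-actin promoter and a chimeric β-actin/β-globin intron, with a rabbit β-globin polyadenylation signal terminating the transcript. The synthetic insert of roughly 4.2 kb, cloned between EcoRI and BglII sites, encodes Gachapin-C2, a version of a fluorescent indicator that the associated publication describes as visualizing dynamic contacts between cells and between processes of a single cell. The annotation detects a short mouse acrosin fragment at the start of the open reading frame, plausibly a secretion signal. This is followed by two Discosoma-derived dimeric red fluorescent protein units (matched as dTomato and dimer2) separated by unannotated sequence, and then by a Thy1 fragment that may provide GPI anchoring to the cell surface. The record does not state the identity of the intervening domains or the sensing mechanism.

Downstream, a P2A self-cleaving peptide links the indicator to mCherry carrying an SV40 nuclear localization signal. A single transcript therefore yields both the indicator and a separate nuclear red marker that identifies transfected cells. The construct is intended for transient transfection of mammalian cells in cell-contact imaging experiments.
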