Features (pLannotate 1.2.2; 22 found; start..end, strand, type, name):
      4..383     +  enhancer       CMV enhancer: human cytomegalovirus immediate early enhancer
    385..663     +  promoter       chicken β-actin promoter: No description available
    664..1680    +  intron         chimeric intron: chimera between introns from chicken β-actin and rabbit β-globin
   1678..1749    +  CDS            HBB (fragment): HBB_LEPEU - Experimental evidence at protein level: Swiss-Prot protein existence level 1. Involved in oxygen transport from the lung to the various peripheral tissues. From Lepus europaeus (European hare).
   1741..1812    +  CDS            Acr (fragment): ACRO_MOUSE - Experimental evidence at protein level: Swiss-Prot protein existence level 1. Acrosin is the major protease of mammalian spermatozoa. It is a serine protease of trypsin-like cleavage specificity, it is synthesized in a zymogen form, proacrosin and stored in the acrosome. From Mus musculus (Mouse).
   1843..2511    +  CDS            dTomato: dTomato is a basic (constitutively fluorescent) orange fluorescent protein published in 2004, derived from Discosoma sp.. It is reported to be a somewhat slowly-maturing dimer with low acid sensitivity.
   3598..4266    +  CDS            dimer2: dimer2 is a basic (constitutively fluorescent) orange fluorescent protein published in 2002, derived from Discosoma sp.. It has low acid sensitivity.
   4977..5070    +  CDS            Thy1.1 (fragment): mouse GPI-anchored cell surface glycoprotein of the immunoglobulin superfamily This allele of Thy1 is also known as CD90.1.
   5140..5844    +  CDS            mCherry: mCherry is a basic (constitutively fluorescent) red fluorescent protein published in 2004, derived from Discosoma sp.. It is reported to be a very rapidly-maturing monomer with low acid sensitivity.
   5851..5871    +  CDS            SV40 NLS: nuclear localization signal of SV40 (simian virus 40) large T antigen
   5943..5998    +  polyA_signal   β-globin poly(A) signal: rabbit β-globin polyadenylation signal (Gil and Proudfoot, 1987)
   6383..6399    -  protein_bind   lac operator: The lac repressor binds to the lac operator to inhibit transcription in E. coli. This inhibition can be relieved by adding lactose or isopropyl-β-D-thiogalactopyranoside (IPTG). lac repressor encoded by lacI
   6407..6437    -  promoter       lac promoter: promoter for the E. coli lac operon
   6452..6473    -  protein_bind   CAP binding site: CAP binding activates transcription in the presence of cAMP. E. coli catabolite activator protein
   6486..6525    -  CDS            lacI (fragment): lac repressor; lacI; The lac repressor binds to the lac operator to inhibit transcription in E. coli. This inhibition can be relieved by adding lactose or isopropyl-β-D-thiogalactopyranoside (IPTG).
   6532..6554    +  promoter       SV40 promoter (fragment): SV40 enhancer and early promoter
   6578..6713    +  rep_origin     SV40 ori: SV40 origin of replication
   6733..6867    +  polyA_signal   SV40 poly(A) signal: SV40 polyadenylation signal
   6869..6923    -  CDS            lacI (fragment): lac repressor; lacI; The lac repressor binds to the lac operator to inhibit transcription in E. coli. This inhibition can be relieved by adding lactose or isopropyl-β-D-thiogalactopyranoside (IPTG).
   7106..7694    -  rep_origin     ori: high-copy-number ColE1/pMB1/pBR322/pUC origin of replication
   7865..8725    -  CDS            AmpR: β-lactamase; bla; confers resistance to ampicillin, carbenicillin, and related antibiotics
   8726..8830    -  promoter       AmpR promoter: bla
>Addgene plasmid #251137 | pCX:Gachapin-C2-P2A-mCherry-NLS | addgene full sequence | sequence record 500315 | Addgene NGS Result
GTCGACATTGATTATTGACTAGTTATTAATAGTAATCAATTACGGGGTCATTAGTTCATAGCCCATATAT
GGAGTTCCGCGTTACATAACTTACGGTAAATGGCCCGCCTGGCTGACCGCCCAACGACCCCCGCCCATTG
ACGTCAATAATGACGTATGTTCCCATAGTAACGCCAATAGGGACTTTCCATTGACGTCAATGGGTGGAGT
ATTTACGGTAAACTGCCCACTTGGCAGTACATCAAGTGTATCATATGCCAAGTACGCCCCCTATTGACGT
CAATGACGGTAAATGGCCCGCCTGGCATTATGCCCAGTACATGACCTTATGGGACTTTCCTACTTGGCAG
TACATCTACGTATTAGTCATCGCTATTACCATGGTCGAGGTGAGCCCCACGTTCTGCTTCACTCTCCCCA
TCTCCCCCCCCTCCCCACCCCCAATTTTGTATTTATTTATTTTTTAATTATTTTGTGCAGCGATGGGGGC
GGGGGGGGGGGGGGGGGCGCGCGCCAGGCGGGGCGGGGCGGGGCGAGGGGCGGGGCGGGGCGAGGCGGAG
AGGTGCGGCGGCAGCCAATCAGAGCGGCGCGCTCCGAAAGTTTCCTTTTATGGCGAGGCGGCGGCGGCGG
CGGCCCTATAAAAAGCGAAGCGCGCGGCGGGCGGGAGTCGCTGCGCGCTGCCTTCGCCCCGTGCCCCGCT
CCGCCGCCGCCTCGCGCCGCCCGCCCCGGCTCTGACTGACCGCGTTACTCCCACAGGTGAGCGGGCGGGA
CGGCCCTTCTCCTCCGGGCTGTAATTAGCGCTTGGTTTAATGACGGCTTGTTTCTTTTCTGTGGCTGCGT
GAAAGCCTTGAGGGGCTCCGGGAGGGCCCTTTGTGCGGGGGGAGCGGCTCGGGGGGTGCGTGCGTGTGTG
TGTGCGTGGGGAGCGCCGCGTGCGGCTCCGCGCTGCCCGGCGGCTGTGAGCGCTGCGGGCGCGGCGCGGG
GCTTTGTGCGCTCCGCAGTGTGCGCGAGGGGAGCGCGGCCGGGGGCGGTGCCCCGCGGTGCGGGGGGGGC
TGCGAGGGGAACAAAGGCTGCGTGCGGGGTGTGTGCGTGGGGGGGTGAGCAGGGGGTGTGGGCGCGTCGG
TCGGGCTGCAACCCCCCCTGCACCCCCCTCCCCGAGTTGCTGAGCACGGCCCGGCTTCGGGTGCGGGGCT
CCGTACGGGGCGTGGCGCGGGGCTCGCCGTGCCGGGCGGGGGGTGGCGGCAGGTGGGGGTGCCGGGCGGG
GCGGGGCCGCCTCGGGCCGGGGAGGGCTCGGGGGAGGGGCGCGGCGGCCCCCGGAGCGCCGGCGGCTGTC
GAGGCGCGGCGAGCCGCAGCCATTGCCTTTTATGGTAATCGTGCGAGAGGGCGCAGGGACTTCCTTTGTC
CCAAATCTGTGCGGAGCCGAAATCTGGGAGGCGCCGCCGCACCCCCTCTAGCGGGCGCGGGGCGAAGCGG
TGCGGCGCCGGCAGGAAGGAAATGGGCGGGGAGGGCCTTCGTGCGTCGCCGCGCCGCCGTCCCCTTCTCC
CTCTCCAGCCTCGGGGCTGTCCGCGGGGGGACGGCTGCCTTCGGGGGGGACGGGGCAGGGCGGGGTTCGG
CTTCTGGCGTGTGACCGGCGGCTCTAGAGCCTCTGCTAACCATGTTCATGCCTTCTTCTTTTTCCTACAG
CTCCTGGGCAACGTGCTGGTTATTGTGCTGTCTCATCATTTTGGCAAAGAATTCGCCACCATGGTAGAGA
TGCTGCCAACTGTCGCTGTGCTGGTCTTGGCAGTGTCCGTGGTTGCCAAGGATAACACCACGCTGCAGGA
GTTCGCCACCGCTAGCGCAACCATCAAAGAATTTATGAGGTTCAAAGTACGCATGGAGGGTAGTATGAAC
GGGCATGAGTTCGAAATTGAAGGAGAAGGGGAAGGCCGCCCCTATGAGGGGACCCAAACCGCCAAACTTA
AAGTGACAAAGGGAGGTCCACTTCCTTTTGCCTGGGATATATTGAGCCCACAGTTCATGTACGGAAGCGA
AGCCTATGTACGACATCCTGCAGACATACCAGATTACAAGAAGCTGCCCTTTCCAGAAGGCTTTAAGTGG
GAAAGAGTGATGAACTTTGAAGATGGCGGCTTGGTAACAGTGACTCAGGACAGCAGTCTCCAAGATGGAA
CTTTGATCTGTAAGGTCAAAATGAGGGGTACTAACTTTCCCCCCGATGGGCCCGTCATGCAAAAAAAGAC
AATGGGCTGGGAAGCCTCAACCGAGATGTTGTACCCAGAAGATGGAGTGCTCAAGGGACATTCTTATCAG
GCATTGAAGCTGAAAGATGGCGGACATTACTTGGTTGAGTTTGAGACTATCTATATGGCCAAGAAGCCCG
TACAACTTCCTGGAGATTACTGCGTAGACACCAAACTGGATATAACCTCTCATAACGAGGATTACACCAT
TGTCGAGCAGTACGGCCGCAGTGAAGGTAGACATAGACTTGGAATGGATGAGCGATATAAGACCGGTCAG
ATCCGCTACTCCATTCCCGAGGAGCTGGCCAAGAACTCGATAGTAGGAAACCTCGCAAGGGATCTGGGGC
TCAGTGTCCAGAATCTGCCCACCCGGAAGCTAAGGGTCAGCGCAGAGAAGGATTATTTTACTGTAAATCC
AGAGAGTGGGGACTTACTTGTGGGTGACAGAATAGACAGAGAGCAGGTTTGCGGGAAGCAGCCTCAGTGT
GTTTTGGAGTTCGATATTGTCGCTGAGAAGCCCTTAAATATTTTCCACGTAGCTGTAATTCTTCAGGATG
TGAACGACAACGCTCCTAGTTTTCCAACGGAGGAATTGGAAATAAAAATTGGTGAACTAACAGTTCCTGG
AACCCGATTCCCACTTAAAACTGCATTTGACCCGGATGTGGGCATGAACGCCCTGCAGAACTATAAGCTC
AATTCCAATGACTATTTCTCCTTGGCTGTGAACAGCGTCATCGATGACGCCAAGTACCCAGAGCTAGTGC
TGGAGCGAGCCCTGGATCGTGAGAAAAAGGCAGTCCATCAGCTTGATCTCATTGCCTCTGATGGCGGAGA
CCCTGTGCACACCAGCAAGTTGTGCATCCAGGTGATAGTCTCGGATGCAAATGACAACCCACCTGTGTTT
ACCAAGCCAGAGTACCATGTCAGTGTTTTGGAAAATGTGCCAGTGGGCACCCGGCTGATCACAGTGAACG
CCACTGATCCTGATGAGGGATTCAATGCTCAAGTGTCCTATATTCTGGATAAAATGCCTGGGAAAATTGC
TCAGGTTTTCCATCTCAACTCAGTGACCGGAGATATATCAATATTAAAAAGTCTTGATTATGAGGACGCT
GTGTTCTATGAAATCAAAATTGAAGCACAAGACGGACCAGGTCTTTTTTCAAGAGCCAAGGTTCTTGTAA
CGGTTCTGGATGTGAATGACAACGTACCGGAAGTAATTGTGACGTCAGTATTTACCCCCCTACCAGAAGA
TTCTCCACTAGGAACAGTCATCGCCTTGATAAAAACCAGAGACAGAGACTCTGGAGAAAATGGAGACGTC
TACTGCCATGTGTTGGGAAATACGCGTGTTAGTAAGAGCGAGGAGGTAATCAAGGAGTTTATGAGGTTTA
AGGTCAGGCTCGAGGGCAGCATGAATGGGCATGAGTTTGAGATAGAGGGTGAAGGGGAAGGCAGACCATA
TGAGGGTACTCAAACAGCCAAGCTCAAAGTAACCAAGGGCGGTCCACTCCCTTTCGCATGGGATATTTTG
AGTCCCCTTATTATGTATGGTTCCAAAATGTATGTGAAGCACCCTGCAGATGTGCCTGATTATATGAAAC
TGTCATTCCCTGAGGGTTTCAAGTGGGAAAGAGTGATGCATTTTGAAGATGGTGGACTCGTCACAGCTAC
ACAGGACAGTTCCTTGCAAGATGGTACACTTATTTACAAAGTAAAGATGCGGGGTACAAACTTCCCTCCA
GATGGTCCCGTTATGCAGAAGAAGACACTCGGTTGGGACTACGCAACAGAGCGACTCTATCCCGAGGAGG
GCGTTCTCAAAGGTGAACTGCTGGGACGACTGAAACTCAAGGACGGCGGACTGAATCTGGTGGAAAGTAA
GACCATATACATGGCTAAAAAACCCGTACAACTCCCAGGATACTATTTTGTCGACACAAAGCTGGATATT
ACCTCCCATAATGAGGATTACACCATTGTAGAGCAATACGAGAGGAGTGAAGGCCGGCATCATCTGGGAC
ATGGTACAGGCTCTACTGGATCTGGCAGTAGCGGTACCGAAGGGTTTGTATTGAAATCTTCTTCGAAGAA
TTATTACAAACTAGTGACAGACAGAACTCTAGACCGGGAGGCGATACCGGAATACAACGTCACCATTGTA
GCTGCCGATAGGGGTAAGCCCCCGCTCTCCTCTAACGTAATCATCACTCTCCATATCTCAGATGTCAACG
ACAATGCACCGGTTTTTCACCAGGCCTCCTACTTGGTCCATGTGGCTGAGAACAACCCACCTGGAACCTC
CATTGCTCAAGTCAGTGCTTCTGACCCGGATTTGGGATCCAATGGCCTCATTTCCTACTCCATCATAGCC
AGCGACCTAGAGCCAAGGGCACTATCGTCCTTCGTGTCCGTGAACCAGGACAGTGGAGTGGTGTTCGCGC
AGCGCGCCTTCGACCACGAGCAGCTGCGCTCCTTCCAGCTGACACTACAGGCGCGGGACCACGGATCGCC
CACACTCAGTGCCAATGTGAGCATGCGTGTGCTGGTGGGCGACCGCAACGGTACCGGCAGCACCTCCGGG
AGCGGAAAGCCCGGATCTGGAGAGGGCTCTACCAAAGGGTCCGGAGAGCTGGCCCGGGTGCAGCAAGAAC
TCCTTGCCGTGCAGAGAAAGCTGGATGACATCGACCAGCAACTGACCGACGTGAAGAGACGGTCCGGACT
GGAGAATGGCGGCATAAGCCTGCTGGTTCAGAACACATCCTGGATGCTGCTGCTGCTGCTTTCCCTCTCC
CTCCTCCAAGCCCTGGACTTCATTTCTCTGGGATCCGGTGGCGCGACAAACTTTAGCTTGCTGAAGCAAG
CTGGTGACGTTGAGGAGAATCCCGGACCAGTGAGCAAGGGCGAGGAGGACCAGATGGCCATCATCAAGGA
GTTCATGCGCTTCAAGGTGCACATGGAGGGCTCCGTGAACGGCCACGAGTTCGAGATCGAGGGCGAGGGC
GAGGGCCGCCCCTACGAGGGCACCCAGACCGCCAAGCTGAAGGTGACCAAGGGCGGCCCCCTGCCCTTCG
CCTGGGACATCCTGTCCCCTCAGTTCATGTACGGCTCCAAGGCCTACGTGAAGCACCCCGCCGACATCCC
CGACTACTTGAAGCTGTCCTTCCCCGAGGGCTTCAAGTGGGAGCGCGTGATGAACTTCGAGGACGGCGGC
GTGGTGACCGTGACCCAGGACTCCTCCCTGCAGGACGGCGAGTTCATCTACAAGGTGAAGCTGCGCGGCA
CCAACTTCCCCTCCGACGGCCCCGTAATGCAGAAGAAGACCATGGGCTGGGAGGCCTCCTCCGAGCGGAT
GTACCCCGAGGACGGCGCCCTGAAGGGCGAGATCAAGCAGAGGCTGAAGCTGAAGGACGGCGGCCACTAC
GACGCCGAGGTCAAGACCACCTACAAGGCCAAGAAGCCCGTGCAGCTGCCCGGCGCCTACAACGTGAACA
TCAAGCTGGACATCACCTCCCACAACGAGGACTACACCATCGTGGAACAGTACGAGCGCGCCGAGGGCCG
CCACTCCACCGGCGGCATGGACGAGCTGTACAAGGGCGGTCCAAAAAAGAAGAGAAAGGTATGAAGATCT
TTTTCCCTCTGCCAAAAATTATGGGGACATCATGAAGCCCCTTGAGCATCTGACTTCTGGCTAATAAAGG
AAATTTATTTTCATTGCAATAGTGTGTTGGAATTTTTTGTGTCTCTCACTCGGAAGGACATATGGGAGGG
CAAATCATTTAAAACATCAGAATGAGTATTTGGTTTAGAGTTTGGCAACATATGCCCATATGCTGGCTGC
CATGAACAAAGGTTGGCTATAAAGAGGTCATCAGTATATGAAACAGCCCCCTGCTGTCCATTCCTTATTC
CATAGAAAAGCCTTGACTTGAGGTTAGATTTTTTTTATATTTTGTTTTGTGTTATTTTTTTCTTTAACAT
CCCTAAAATTTTCCTTACATGTTTTACTAGCCAGATTTTTCCTCCTCTCCTGACTACTCCCAGTCATAGC
TGTCCCTCTTCTCTTATGGAGATCCCTCGACCTGCAGCCCAAGCTTGGCGTAATCATGGTCATAGCTGTT
TCCTGTGTGAAATTGTTATCCGCTCACAATTCCACACAACATACGAGCCGGAAGCATAAAGTGTAAAGCC
TGGGGTGCCTAATGAGTGAGCTAACTCACATTAATTGCGTTGCGCTCACTGCCCGCTTTCCAGTCGGGAA
ACCTGTCGTGCCAGCGGATCCGCATCTCAATTAGTCAGCAACCATAGTCCCGCCCCTAACTCCGCCCATC
CCGCCCCTAACTCCGCCCAGTTCCGCCCATTCTCCGCCCCATGGCTGACTAATTTTTTTTATTTATGCAG
AGGCCGAGGCCGCCTCGGCCTCTGAGCTATTCCAGAAGTAGTGAGGAGGCTTTTTTGGAGGCCTAGGCTT
TTGCAAAAAGCTAACTTGTTTATTGCAGCTTATAATGGTTACAAATAAAGCAATAGCATCACAAATTTCA
CAAATAAAGCATTTTTTTCACTGCATTCTAGTTGTGGTTTGTCCAAACTCATCAATGTATCTTATCATGT
CTGGATCCGCTGCATTAATGAATCGGCCAACGCGCGGGGAGAGGCGGTTTGCGTATTGGGCGCTCTTCCG
CTTCCTCGCTCACTGACTCGCTGCGCTCGGTCGTTCGGCTGCGGCGAGCGGTATCAGCTCACTCAAAGGC
GGTAATACGGTTATCCACAGAATCAGGGGATAACGCAGGAAAGAACATGTGAGCAAAAGGCCAGCAAAAG
GCCAGGAACCGTAAAAAGGCCGCGTTGCTGGCGTTTTTCCATAGGCTCCGCCCCCCTGACGAGCATCACA
AAAATCGACGCTCAAGTCAGAGGTGGCGAAACCCGACAGGACTATAAAGATACCAGGCGTTTCCCCCTGG
AAGCTCCCTCGTGCGCTCTCCTGTTCCGACCCTGCCGCTTACCGGATACCTGTCCGCCTTTCTCCCTTCG
GGAAGCGTGGCGCTTTCTCATAGCTCACGCTGTAGGTATCTCAGTTCGGTGTAGGTCGTTCGCTCCAAGC
TGGGCTGTGTGCACGAACCCCCCGTTCAGCCCGACCGCTGCGCCTTATCCGGTAACTATCGTCTTGAGTC
CAACCCGGTAAGACACGACTTATCGCCACTGGCAGCAGCCACTGGTAACAGGATTAGCAGAGCGAGGTAT
GTAGGCGGTGCTACAGAGTTCTTGAAGTGGTGGCCTAACTACGGCTACACTAGAAGAACAGTATTTGGTA
TCTGCGCTCTGCTGAAGCCAGTTACCTTCGGAAAAAGAGTTGGTAGCTCTTGATCCGGCAAACAAACCAC
CGCTGGTAGCGGTGGTTTTTTTGTTTGCAAGCAGCAGATTACGCGCAGAAAAAAAGGATCTCAAGAAGAT
CCTTTGATCTTTTCTACGGGGTCTGACGCTCAGTGGAACGAAAACTCACGTTAAGGGATTTTGGTCATGA
GATTATCAAAAAGGATCTTCACCTAGATCCTTTTAAATTAAAAATGAAGTTTTAAATCAATCTAAAGTAT
ATATGAGTAAACTTGGTCTGACAGTTACCAATGCTTAATCAGTGAGGCACCTATCTCAGCGATCTGTCTA
TTTCGTTCATCCATAGTTGCCTGACTCCCCGTCGTGTAGATAACTACGATACGGGAGGGCTTACCATCTG
GCCCCAGTGCTGCAATGATACCGCGAGACCCACGCTCACCGGCTCCAGATTTATCAGCAATAAACCAGCC
AGCCGGAAGGGCCGAGCGCAGAAGTGGTCCTGCAACTTTATCCGCCTCCATCCAGTCTATTAATTGTTGC
CGGGAAGCTAGAGTAAGTAGTTCGCCAGTTAATAGTTTGCGCAACGTTGTTGCCATTGCTACAGGCATCG
TGGTGTCACGCTCGTCGTTTGGTATGGCTTCATTCAGCTCCGGTTCCCAACGATCAAGGCGAGTTACATG
ATCCCCCATGTTGTGCAAAAAAGCGGTTAGCTCCTTCGGTCCTCCGATCGTTGTCAGAAGTAAGTTGGCC
GCAGTGTTATCACTCATGGTTATGGCAGCACTGCATAATTCTCTTACTGTCATGCCATCCGTAAGATGCT
TTTCTGTGACTGGTGAGTACTCAACCAAGTCATTCTGAGAATAGTGTATGCGGCGACCGAGTTGCTCTTG
CCCGGCGTCAATACGGGATAATACCGCGCCACATAGCAGAACTTTAAAAGTGCTCATCATTGGAAAACGT
TCTTCGGGGCGAAAACTCTCAAGGATCTTACCGCTGTTGAGATCCAGTTCGATGTAACCCACTCGTGCAC
CCAACTGATCTTCAGCATCTTTTACTTTCACCAGCGTTTCTGGGTGAGCAAAAACAGGAAGGCAAAATGC
CGCAAAAAAGGGAATAAGGGCGACACGGAAATGTTGAATACTCATACTCTTCCTTTTTCAATATTATTGA
AGCATTTATCAGGGTTATTGTCTCATGAGCGGATACATATTTGAATGTATTTAGAAAAATAAACAAATAG
GGGTTCCGCGCACATTTCCCCGAAAAGTGCCACCTGG
