>Addgene plasmid #251137 | pCX:Gachapin-C2-P2A-mCherry-NLS | depositor partial sequence | sequence record 495700 | The coding sequence is covered
CTTCTGGCGTGTGACCGGCGGCTCTAGAGCCTCTGCTAACCATGTTCATGCCTTCTTCTTTTTCCTACAG
CTCCTGGGCAACGTGCTGGTTGTTGTGCTGTCTCATCATTTTGGCAAAGAATTCGCCACCATGGTAGAGA
TGCTGCCAACTGTCGCTGTGCTGGTCTTGGCAGTGTCCGTGGTTGCCAAGGATAACACCACGCTGCAGGA
GTTCGCCACCGCTAGCGCAACCATCAAAGAATTTATGAGGTTCAAAGTACGCATGGAGGGTAGTATGAAC
GGGCATGAGTTCGAAATTGAAGGAGAAGGGGAAGGCCGCCCCTATGAGGGGACCCAAACCGCCAAACTTA
AAGTGACAAAGGGAGGTCCACTTCCTTTTGCCTGGGATATATTGAGCCCACAGTTCATGTACGGAAGCGA
AGCCTATGTACGACATCCTGCAGACATACCAGATTACAAGAAGCTGCCCTTTCCAGAAGGCTTTAAGTGG
GAAAGAGTGATGAACTTTGAAGATGGCGGCTTGGTAACAGTGACTCAGGACAGCAGTCTCCAAGATGGAA
CTTTGATCTGTAAGGTCAAAATGAGGGGTACTAACTTTCCCCCCGATGGGCCCGTCATGCAAAAAAAGAC
AATGGGCTGGGAAGCCTCAACCGAGATGTTGTACCCAGAAGATGGAGTGCTCAAGGGACATTCTTATCAG
GCATTGAAGCTGAAAGATGGCGGACATTACTTGGTTGAGTTTGAGACTATCTATATGGCCAAGAAGCCCG
TACAACTTCCTGGAGATTACTGCGTAGACACCAAACTGGATATAACCTCTCATAACGAGGATTACACCAT
TGTCGAGCAGTACGGCCGCAGTGAAGGTAGACATAGACTTGGAATGGATGAGCGATATAAGACCGGTCAG
ATCCGCTACTCCATTCCCGAGGAGCTGGCCAAGAACTCGATAGTAGGAAACCTCGCAAGGGATCTGGGGC
TCAGTGTCCAGAATCTGCCCACCCGGAAGCTAAGGGTCAGCGCAGAGAAGGATTATTTTACTGTAAATCC
AGAGAGTGGGGACTTACTTGTGGGTGACAGAATAGACAGAGAGCAGGTTTGCGGGAAGCAGCCTCAGTGT
GTTTTGGAGTTCGATATTGTCGCTGAGAAGCCCTTAAATATTTTCCACGTAGCTGTAATTCTTCAGGATG
TGAACGACAACGCTCCTAGTTTTCCAACGGAGGAATTGGAAATAAAAATTGGTGAACTAACAGTTCCTGG
AACCCGATTCCCACTTAAAACTGCATTTGACCCGGATGTGGGCATGAACGCCCTGCAGAACTATAAGCTC
AATTCCAATGACTATTTCTCCTTGGCTGTGAACAGCGTCATCGATGACGCCAAGTACCCAGAGCTAGTGC
TGGAGCGAGCCCTGGATCGTGAGAAAAAGGCAGTCCATCAGCTTGATCTCATTGCCTCTGATGGCGGAGA
CCCTGTGCACACCAGCAAGTTGTGCATCCAGGTGATAGTCTCGGATGCAAATGACAACCCACCTGTGTTT
ACCAAGCCAGAGTACCATGTCAGTGTTTTGGAAAATGTGCCAGTGGGCACCCGGCTGATCACAGTGAACG
CCACTGATCCTGATGAGGGATTCAATGCTCAAGTGTCCTATATTCTGGATAAAATGCCTGGGAAAATTGC
TCAGGTTTTCCATCTCAACTCAGTGACCGGAGATATATCAATATTAAAAAGTCTTGATTATGAGGACGCT
GTGTTCTATGAAATCAAAATTGAAGCACAAGACGGACCAGGTCTTTTTTCAAGAGCCAAGGTTCTTGTAA
CGGTTCTGGATGTGAATGACAACGTACCGGAAGTAATTGTGACGTCAGTATTTACCCCCCTACCAGAAGA
TTCTCCACTAGGAACAGTCATCGCCTTGATAAAAACCAGAGACAGAGACTCTGGAGAAAATGGAGACGTC
TACTGCCATGTGTTGGGAAATACGCGTGTTAGTAAGAGCGAGGAGGTAATCAAGGAGTTTATGAGGTTTA
AGGTCAGGCTCGAGGGCAGCATGAATGGGCATGAGTTTGAGATAGAGGGTGAAGGGGAAGGCAGACCATA
TGAGGGTACTCAAACAGCCAAGCTCAAAGTAACCAAGGGCGGTCCACTCCCTTTCGCATGGGATATTTTG
AGTCCCCTTATTATGTATGGTTCCAAAATGTATGTGAAGCACCCTGCAGATGTGCCTGATTATATGAAAC
TGTCATTCCCTGAGGGTTTCAAGTGGGAAAGAGTGATGCATTTTGAAGATGGTGGACTCGTCACAGCTAC
ACAGGACAGTTCCTTGCAAGATGGTACACTTATTTACAAAGTAAAGATGCGGGGTACAAACTTCCCTCCA
GATGGTCCCGTTATGCAGAAGAAGACACTCGGTTGGGACTACGCAACAGAGCGACTCTATCCCGAGGAGG
GCGTTCTCAAAGGTGAACTGCTGGGACGACTGAAACTCAAGGACGGCGGACTGAATCTGGTGGAAAGTAA
GACCATATACATGGCTAAAAAACCCGTACAACTCCCAGGATACTATTTTGTCGACACAAAGCTGGATATT
ACCTCCCATAATGAGGATTACACCATTGTAGAGCAATACGAGAGGAGTGAAGGCCGGCATCATCTGGGAC
ATGGTACAGGCTCTACTGGATCTGGCAGTAGCGGTACCGAAGGGTTTGTATTGAAATCTTCTTCGAAGAA
TTATTACAAACTAGTGACAGACAGAACTCTAGACCGGGAGGCGATACCGGAATACAACGTCACCATTGTA
GCTGCCGATAGGGGTAAGCCCCCGCTCTCCTCTAACGTAATCATCACTCTCCATATCTCAGATGTCAACG
ACAATGCACCGGTTTTTCACCAGGCCTCCTACTTGGTCCATGTGGCTGAGAACAACCCACCTGGAACCTC
CATTGCTCAAGTCAGTGCTTCTGACCCGGATTTGGGATCCAATGGCCTCATTTCCTACTCCATCATAGCC
AGCGACCTAGAGCCAAGGGCACTATCGTCCTTCGTGTCCGTGAACCAGGACAGTGGAGTGGTGTTCGCGC
AGCGCGCCTTCGACCACGAGCAGCTGCGCTCCTTCCAGCTGACACTACAGGCGCGGGACCACGGATCGCC
CACACTCAGTGCCAATGTGAGCATGCGTGTGCTGGTGGGCGACCGCAACGGTACCGGCAGCACCTCCGGG
AGCGGAAAGCCCGGATCTGGAGAGGGCTCTACCAAAGGGTCCGGAGAGCTGGCCCGGGTGCAGCAAGAAC
TCCTTGCCGTGCAGAGAAAGCTGGATGACATCGACCAGCAACTGACCGACGTGAAGAGACGGTCCGGACT
GGAGAATGGCGGCATAAGCCTGCTGGTTCAGAACACATCCTGGATGCTGCTGCTGCTGCTTTCCCTCTCC
CTCCTCCAAGCCCTGGACTTCATTTCTCTGGGATCCGGTGGCGCGACAAACTTTAGCTTGCTGAAGCAAG
CTGGTGACGTTGAGGAGAATCCCGGACCAGTGAGCAAGGGCGAGGAGGACCAGATGGCCATCATCAAGGA
GTTCATGCGCTTCAAGGTGCACATGGAGGGCTCCGTGAACGGCCACGAGTTCGAGATCGAGGGCGAGGGC
GAGGGCCGCCCCTACGAGGGCACCCAGACCGCCAAGCTGAAGGTGACCAAGGGCGGCCCCCTGCCCTTCG
CCTGGGACATCCTGTCCCCTCAGTTCATGTACGGCTCCAAGGCCTACGTGAAGCACCCCGCCGACATCCC
CGACTACTTGAAGCTGTCCTTCCCCGAGGGCTTCAAGTGGGAGCGCGTGATGAACTTCGAGGACGGCGGC
GTGGTGACCGTGACCCAGGACTCCTCCCTGCAGGACGGCGAGTTCATCTACAAGGTGAAGCTGCGCGGCA
CCAACTTCCCCTCCGACGGCCCCGTAATGCAGAAGAAGACCATGGGCTGGGAGGCCTCCTCCGAGCGGAT
GTACCCCGAGGACGGCGCCCTGAAGGGCGAGATCAAGCAGAGGCTGAAGCTGAAGGACGGCGGCCACTAC
GACGCCGAGGTCAAGACCACCTACAAGGCCAAGAAGCCCGTGCAGCTGCCCGGCGCCTACAACGTGAACA
TCAAGCTGGACATCACCTCCCACAACGAGGACTACACCATCGTGGAACAGTACGAGCGCGCCGAGGGCCG
CCACTCCACCGGCGGCATGGACGAGCTGTACAAGGGCGGTCCAAAAAAGAAGAGAAAGGTATGAAGATCT
